Addgene plasmid #133168: pOPS0527
Purpose: Reporter plasmid with a 12-nucleotide specific "barcode" sequence. This plasmid is not available as an individual bacterial stab, but can be requested as part of the Plasmid-ID Kit (Kit #1000000168 ).
Depositing lab: Philip Poole. Depositing organization: University of Oxford. Publication: Optimizing Rhizobium-legume symbioses by simultaneous measurement of rhizobial competitiveness and N2 fixation in nodules. Mendoza-Suarez MA, Geddes BA, Sanchez-Canizares C, Ramirez-Gonzalez RH, Kirchhelle C, Jorrin B, Poole PS. Proc Natl Acad Sci U S A. 2020 May 5;117(18):9822-9831. doi: 10.1073/pnas.1921225117. Epub 2020 Apr 21. PubMed 32317381.
Backbone
  Vector backbone: pOGG026 (Addgene ID 113992)
  Vector type: Bacterial Expression
Growth in bacteria
  Bacterial resistance: Kanamycin, 50 μg/mL
  Growth temperature: 37°C
  Growth strain: ST18 (S17 delta pir delta hemA)
  Copy number: Low Copy
Gene/Insert
  Gene/Insert name: PU module (PsNifH from pOGG043), SC module (sfGFP from pOGG037), and T module (CACTACGCTAGA and universal primer binding site)
  Species: Synthetic
  Mutation: Domesticated for Golden Gate cloning
  Cloning method: Unknown
Terms and licenses: Academic/Nonprofit Terms; Industry Terms: Not Available to Industry
Depositor comments: The only difference is the sequence: CACTACGCTAGA . Please note that this plasmid may require a unique bacterial strain, so make sure to confirm that you can also obtain the appropriate growth strain. Please contact us or contact our distributors if you have any questions. This plasmid is not available as an individual bacterial stab, but can be requested as part of the Plasmid-ID Kit (Kit #1000000168 ).
How to cite: pOPS0527 was a gift from Philip Poole (Addgene plasmid # 133168)
