[The description below was written by a language model from this plasmid's Addgene catalogue record and pLannotate feature annotations shown in this document.]
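Description:
pOPS0527 is a low-copy, broad-host-range bacterial reporter plasmid built on the pOGG026 backbone by Golden Gate assembly of domesticated modules. It belongs to the Plasmid-ID set, whose members are identical except for a unique 12-nucleotide barcode. The annotated 7,030 nt sequence shows an RK2/IncP-type replicon: oriV together with the trfA gene, whose product activates it, supports replication. An IncP oriT allows the plasmid to be mobilised by conjugation from a donor strain that supplies transfer functions, consistent with the listed ST18 host. Stable inheritance without antibiotic pressure is supported by the parDE toxin-antitoxin (post-segregational killing) system and the parA and parB partition-associated genes. Selection is by kanamycin through aphA1 (nptI). Short fragments annotated as Tn5 transposase, CloDF13 ori and lacZα appear to be backbone or cloning remnants rather than functional parts.

The payload has three modules. The promoter module is PsNifH, a nifH promoter taken from pOGG043. It is not annotated in the feature table but would lie in the unannotated region upstream of the reporter. The coding module is superfolder GFP. The terminator-position module carries the barcode and a universal primer binding site. The lambda t0 and rrnB T1 terminators flank this region and likely insulate it from surrounding transcription. Because nifH encodes a nitrogenase component, sfGFP fluorescence reports nitrogen-fixation gene expression, while the barcode identifies the strain carrying the plasmid through amplification from the shared primer site and sequencing. According to the associated publication title, the system is used to measure rhizobial competitiveness and N2 fixation in legume nodules simultaneously.
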