Features (pLannotate 1.2.2; 14 found; start..end, strand, type, name):
      9..103     +  terminator     lambda t0 terminator: transcription terminator from phage lambda
    213..1025    +  CDS            aphA1: KKA1_ECOLX - Also known as nptI. Protein inferred from homology: Swiss-Prot protein existence level 3. Resistance to kanamycin and structurally-related aminoglycosides, including amikacin. From Escherichia coli.
   1179..1287    +  oriT           oriT: incP origin of transfer
   1348..2496    -  CDS            trfA: trans-acting replication protein that binds to and activates oriV
   2548..2829    -  CDS            tnpA (fragment): TN5P_ECOLX - Also known as tnp. Experimental evidence at protein level: Swiss-Prot protein existence level 1. Mediates transposition of transposon Tn5 by a 'cut and paste' mechanism. First, the monomeric transposase binds the 19 bp inverted DNA repeats flanking the transposon. Then, dimerization of the DNA- bound transposase creates a synaptic DNA complex. After nicking of the first DNA strand, excision of the transposon proceeds through a series of intermediates. The transposase then mediates the insertion of the transposon at a new site by strand transfer. The activity of the wild- type tran
   2889..3420    -  rep_origin     oriV: incP origin of replication
   3476..3511    -  rep_origin     CloDF13 ori (fragment): Plasmids containing the CloDF13 (CDF) origin of replication can be propagated in E. coli cells that contain additional plasmids with compatible origins.
   3635..3943    -  CDS            parE: PARE_ECOLX - Experimental evidence at protein level: Swiss-Prot protein existence level 1. Toxin component of a type II toxin-antitoxin (TA) system involved in plasmid partition. Acts by inhibiting DNA gyrase, converting supercoiled plasmid DNA into a singly cleaved linear form in an ATP-dependent fashion. To do so it probably interacts with one of the gyrase subunits. Gyrase inhibition is prevented by antitoxin ParD, and is reversed in vitro by incubation with ParD. In cells that have lost the plasmid filamentation and growth inhibition occur; this is suppressed when ParD is supplied in trans
   3943..4191    -  CDS            parD: PARD_ECOLX - Experimental evidence at protein level: Swiss-Prot protein existence level 1. Antitoxin component of a type II toxin-antitoxin (TA) system involved in plasmid partition. Inhibits the anti-DNA gyrase activity of toxin ParE; reverses and restores gyrase catalytic activity in vitro. The parDE operon alone is capable of stabilizing an RK2-derived minireplicon under defined growth conditions in several different Gram- negative bacteria. It does so by the post-segregational killing (PSK) of plasmid-free cells, also referred to as a plasmid addiction system. Binds its own promoter, autor
   4320..5162    +  CDS            parB: PARB4_ECOLX - Protein predicted: Swiss-Prot protein existence level 4. Involved in plasmid partition. From Escherichia coli.
   5126..5782    +  CDS            parA: PARA4_ECOLX - Protein inferred from homology: Swiss-Prot protein existence level 3. Involved in plasmid partition. From Escherichia coli.
   5942..6028    -  terminator     rrnB T1 terminator: Escherichia coli rrnB; transcription terminator T1 from the E. coli rrnB gene
   6275..6988    +  CDS            superfolder GFP: GFP variant that folds robustly even when fused to poorly folded proteins (Pédelacq et al., 2006)
   7008..7030    +  CDS            lacZα (fragment): LacZα fragment of β-galactosidase; lacZ fragment
>Addgene plasmid #133168 | pOPS0527 | addgene full sequence | sequence record 274828 | Addgene NGS Result
CGCTCTTGGACTCCTGTTGATAGATCCAGTAATGACCTCAGAACTCCATCTGGATTTGTTCAGAACGCTC
GGTTGCCGCCGGGCGTTTTTTATTGGTGAGAATCCAGGCAATTGTGTCTCAAAATCTCTGATGTTACATT
GCACAAGATAAAAATATATCATCATGAACAATAAAACTGTCTGCTTACATAAACAGTAATACAAGGGGTG
TTATGAGCCATATTCAGCGTGAAACGAGCTGTAGCCGTCCGCGTCTGAACAGCAACATGGATGCGGATCT
GTATGGCTATAAATGGGCGCGTGATAACGTGGGTCAGAGCGGCGCGACCATTTATCGTCTGTATGGCAAA
CCGGATGCGCCGGAACTGTTTCTGAAACATGGCAAAGGCAGCGTGGCGAACGATGTGACCGATGAAATGG
TGCGTCTGAACTGGCTGACCGAATTTATGCCGCTGCCGACCATTAAACATTTTATTCGCACCCCGGATGA
TGCGTGGCTGCTGACCACCGCGATTCCGGGCAAAACCGCGTTTCAGGTGCTGGAAGAATATCCGGATAGC
GGCGAAAACATTGTGGATGCGCTGGCCGTGTTTCTGCGTCGTCTGCATAGCATTCCGGTGTGCAACTGCC
CGTTTAACAGCGATCGTGTGTTTCGTCTGGCCCAGGCGCAGAGCCGTATGAACAACGGCCTGGTGGATGC
GAGCGATTTTGATGATGAACGTAACGGCTGGCCGGTGGAACAGGTGTGGAAAGAAATGCATAAACTGCTG
CCGTTTAGCCCGGATAGCGTGGTGACCCACGGCGATTTTAGCCTGGATAACCTGATTTTCGATGAAGGCA
AACTGATTGGCTGCATTGATGTGGGCCGTGTGGGCATTGCGGATCGTTATCAGGATCTGGCCATTCTGTG
GAACTGCCTGGGCGAATTTAGCCCGAGCCTGCAAAAACGTCTGTTTCAGAAATATGGCATTGATAATCCG
GATATGAACAAACTGCAATTTCATCTGATGCTGGATGAATTTTTCTAATAATTAATTGAACTACTTTTCC
GCTGCATAACCCTGCTTCGGGGTCATTATAGCGATTTTTTCGGTATATCCATCCTTTTTCGCACGATATA
CAGGATTTTGCCAAAGGGTTCGTGTAGACTTTCCTTGGTGTATCCAACGGCGTCAGCCGGGCAGGATAGG
TGAAGTAGGCCCACCCGCGAGCGGGTGTTCCTTCTTCACTGTCCCTTATTCGCACCTGGCGGTGCTCAAC
GGGAATCCTGCTCTGCGAGGCTGGCCGTAGGCCGGCCGCGATGCAGGTGGCTGCTGAACCCCCAGCCGGA
ACTGACCCCACAAGGCCCTAGCGTTTGCAATGCACCAGGTCATCATTGACCCAGGCGTGTTCCACCAGGC
CGCTGCCTCGCAACTCTTCGCAGGCTTCGCCGACCTGCTCGCGCCACTTCTTCACGCGGGTGGAATCCGA
TCCGCACATGAGGCGGAAGGTTTCCAGCTTGAGCGGGTACGGCTCCCGGTGCGAGCTGAAATAGTCGAAC
ATCCGTCGGGCCGTCGGCGACAGCTTGCGGTACTTCTCCCATATGAATTTCGTGTAGTGGTCGCCAGCAA
ACAGCACGACGATTTCCTCGTCGATCAGGACCTGGCAACGGGACGTTTTCTTGCCACGGTCCAGGACGCG
GAAGCGGTGCAGCAGCGACACCGATTCCAGGTGCCCAACGCGGTCGGACGTGAAGCCCATCGCCGTCGCC
TGTAGGCGCGACAGGCATTCCTCGGCCTTCGTGTAATACCGGCCATTGATCGACCAGCCCAGGTCCTGGC
AAAGCTCGTAGAACGTGAAGGTGATCGGCTCGCCGATAGGGGTGCGCTTCGCGTACTCCAACACCTGCTG
CCACACCAGTTCGTCATCGTCGGCCCGCAGCTCGACGCCGGTGTAGGTGATCTTCACGTCCTTGTTGACG
TGGAAAATGACCTTGTTTTGCAGCGCCTCGCGCGGGATTTTCTTGTTGCGCGTGGTGAACAGGGCAGAGC
GGGCCGTGTCGTTTGGCATCGCTCGCATCGTGTCCGGCCACGGCGCAATATCGAACAAGGAAAGCTGCAT
TTCCTTGATCTGCTGCTTCGTGTGTTTCAGCAACGCGGCCTGCTTGGCTTCGCTGACCTGTTTTGCCAGG
TCCTCGCCGGCGGTTTTTCGCTTCTTGGTCGTCATAGTTCCTCGCGTGTCGATGGTCATCGACTTCGCCA
AACCTGCCGCCTCCTGTTCGAGCCGACGCGAACGCTCCACGGCGGCCGATGGCGCGGGCAGGGCAGGGGG
AGCCAGTTGCACGCTGTCGCGCTCGATCTTGGCCGTAGCTTGCTGGACTATCGAGCCGACGGACTGGAAG
GTTTCGCGGGGCGCACGCATGACGGTGCGGCTTGCGATGGTTTCGGCATCCTCGGCGGAAAACCCCGCGT
CGATCAGTTCTTGCCTGTATGCCTTCCGGTCAAACGTCCGATTCATTCACCCTCCTTGCGGGATTGCCCC
GGAATTAATTCCCCGGATCGATCCGTCGATCTTGATCCCCTGCGCCATCAGATCCTTGGCGGCAAGAAAG
CCATCCAGTTTACTTTGCAGGGCTTCCCAACCTTACCAGAGGGCGCCCCAGCTGGCAATTCCGGTTCGCT
TGCTGTCCATAAAACCGCCCAGTCTAGCTATCGCCATGTAAGCCCACTGCAAGCTACCTGCTTTCTCTTT
GCGCTTGCGTTTTCCCTTGTCCAGATAGCCCAGTAGCTGACATTCATCCGGGGTCAGCACCGTTTCTGCG
GACTGGCTTTCTACGTGGCTGCCATTTTTGGGGTGAGGCCGTTCGCGGCCGAGGGGCGCAGCCCCTGGGG
GGATGGGAGGCCCGCGTTAGCGGGCCGGGAGGGTTCGAGAAGGGGGGGCACCCCCCTTCGGCGTGCGCGG
TCACGCGCACAGGGCGCAGCCCTGGTTAAAAACAAGGTTTATAAATATTGGTTTAAAAGCAGGTTAAAAG
ACAGGTTAGCGGTGGCCGAAAAACGGGCGGAAACCCTTGCAAATGCTGGATTTTCTGCCTGTGGACAGCC
CCTCAAATGTCAATAGGTGCGCCCCTCATCTGTCAGCACTCTGCCCCTCAAGTGTCAAGGATCGCGCCCC
TCATCTGTCAGTAGTCGCGCCCCTCAAGTGTCAATACCGCAGGGCACTTATCCCCAGGCTTGTCCACATC
ATCTGTGGGAAACTCGCGTAAAATCAGGCGTTTTCGCCGATTTGCGAGGCTGGCCAGCTCCACGTCGCCG
GCCGAAATCGAGCCTGCCCCTCATCTGTCAACGCCGCGCCGGGTGAGTCGGCCCCTCAAGTGTCAACGTC
CGCCCCTCATCTGTCAGTGAGGGCCAAGTTTTCCGCGAGGTATCCACAACGCCGGCGGCCCTACATGGCT
CTGCTGTAGTGAGTGGGTTGCGCTCCGGCAGCGGTCCTGATCCCCCGCAGAAAAAAAGGATCTCAAGAAG
ATCCTTTGATCTTTTCTACATTACTGCATGAGCTTGTGGAAGTGTGCTGAGCATAAATGATTCTCCTAGC
TGTTCTTTGGGTAAGTACGCCATCAGGACGTTGTGAGTGGCGCGATTTTTAGCGGCTGAAATCAGCCCTT
GAGCCTGTCGGCAAGTCGCGTCATGAGGTCCATGCGCTCATGCAGGATCGCCACGACCAACGCGGGTTCG
CCCGCACGCGGCAGGCAAAAAACGTAGTGGTGTTCGCAGCGGGCCATCCGCAGCGCGGGAAAGAGTTCGC
TCATGTCCTTAAACGGGCCTTCGCCGGCGGCAAGCCTGGCTATGCCCTGTTCCAGCTTAGCGATATAGCG
GCGCACCTGCGCCGCGCCCCACTCCCGGCGCGTGTAGCGGATGATGCCGCGTAGATCGGCTTCGGCCTCA
GCCGTGAGGATGTAGGCCGTCAAGCGCGATCCCCGCTGAGTTCTTCATCAAGAATTTCGCCGACGCTCTT
GGTGGACACCTTGCCGGCAAGCCCATCGTTGATGCGGTTCCCCAGCATGGTTTTCAGTTCCTGCCATGCC
TGATCGGCATCAGCGTCACCGGGGAACAGACGTTCGAGGGCGTATTGCTTAATGGTCTTGCCCTGCAAGG
CGGCCAGGGCTTTCAGGCTCTGGTGCTGCTGGTCCGTCATGTCGATTGTCAGGCGGCTCATTGGATAACC
TCCATAAAATACACGTAACCACATTAGCACATATGTGGGCGTGAGGCTACAGCGCGAGGCGCATTAAGGT
CGGGAAAATGCGCTAGGCGCATTTAAATTGCGTATTGCTGTAATGCGCCATGCCGGCTAGACTAGGCCCA
AATGGGTATACCCAATTTGACCAAGGGGGACGCGATGAGGGCGGCCAAGCACTACCGACAACTTCTATCC
ATCGACTTCAACATCGAGGCGCTGGCCTTCGTGCCTGGACCCGACGGCACACGCGGCCGGCGCATCCACG
TCCTGGGGCGCGAGGTCCGCGACCGGCCCGGCCTGGTCGAGTACCTTTCGCCGGCGTTCGGCTCGCGGGT
GGCGCTGGACGGCTACTGCAAGGCCAATTTCGATGCAGTGCTGCACCTGGCGTACCCCGATCATCAGCAA
TGGGGCCACGCATGAAGCGCCGAAGCTACGCCATGCTGCGCGCCGCTGCCGCGCTGGCCGTCCTGGTCGT
TGCCTCGCCGGCATGGGCCGAGCTGCGCGGCGAGGTCGTGCGCATCATCGACGGCGACACCATCGACGTG
CTGGTAGACAAGCAGCCGGTGCGCGTGCGCCTGGTGGACATTGACGCGCCGGAAAAGCGGCAAGCCTTCG
GCGAACGTGCGCGCCAGGCGCTGGCCGGCATGGTGTTCCGCCGGCACGTCCTGGTCGACGAGAAGGACAC
CGACCGTTACGGCCGCACGCTGGGCACCGTCTGGGTCAACATGGAGCTGGCCAGCCGGCCGCCGCAGCCG
CGCAACGTCAACGCCGCGATGGTTCACCAGGGCATGGCGTGGGCCTATCGCTTCCACGGCCGCGCGGCCG
ACCCTGAAATGCTGCGGCTCGAACAGGAGGCGCGAGGCAAGCGCGTCGGCCTCTGGTCCGATCCGCACGC
CGTCGAGCCGTGGAAATGGCGACGCGAGAGCAACAACCGGAGGGACGAAGGTTGAAGGTCGCCCGCATCT
ACCTGCGCGCCAGTACGGACGAGCAGAATCTTGAACGCCAGGAGAGCCTTGTAGCGGCCACGCGGGCCGC
CGGGTACTACGTCGCCGGCATCTACCGCGAGAAGGCGTCCGGCGCACGCGCCGACCGGCCCGAGCTGCTG
CGCATGATCGCGGACCTGCAACCTGGTGAAGTCGTCGTTGCGGAGAAGATCGACCGCATCAGCCGCTTGC
CGTTGGCCGAGGCCGAGCGCCTGGTTGCGTCGATCCGGGCCAAAGGGGCCAAGCTGGCCGTGCCTGGCGT
GGTGGACCTGTCGGAGCTGGCCGCCGAGGCGAACGGAGTGGCGAAAATCGTTCTGGAATCCGTCCAGGAC
ATGCTTTTGAAGCTCGCCTTGCAGATGGCCCGCGACGACTACGAGGATCGGCGCGAGCGTCAACGTCAGG
GTGTCCAGTTGGCGAAGGCCGCCGGCCGCTACACCGGCCGCAAACGTGACGCCGGCATGCACGACCGCAT
CATCACGCTTCGCTCCGGCGGATCGAGCATTGCCAAGACGGCCAAGCTGGTCGGATGCAGCCCGAGCCAG
GTCAAACGAGTGTGGGCGGCCTGGAACGCGCAGCAGCAAAAATAAAGCCGGGCAGTGCCCGGCTTTTCTC
ACCTTTTCGCGTCCCGCAGGGCCGCTGCGAGCGCCCTACCTAGATCCTCGCTTTCCCCCTCGGTGTAGTC
CGGCCAGGGCACGAAGGGCGCGGATGCGAACCTGTTGAGCAGGTCAGATCTAGGGCGGCGGATTTGTCCT
ACTCAGGAGAGCGTTCACCGACAAACAACAGATAAAACGAAAGGCCCAGTCTTTCGACTGAGCCTTTCGT
TTTATTTGATGCCTGCCGAATTCGGATCCGGAGCTCGACACGACATTGTCGTCACCTTTGTCGGGTCCGC
GACAAGCTTTTTGTTCCTCGATCCCGTATGTTTTCGCCTAAATATCTGAAACAGCAGCAAATTATTTTTC
GTTAGCTCAATCGGCCCACTTGGCACGAGTCTTGAAATTTATTGCGAGGCGGCGGAGCTGCCGGCCGCAT
CCGTGCGGCATAACCACGGTTGTGAACAAATGAAGGAAGGCCAAATGCGTAAAGGCGAAGAGCTGTTCAC
TGGTGTCGTCCCTATTCTGGTGGAACTGGATGGTGATGTCAACGGTCATAAGTTTTCCGTGCGTGGCGAG
GGTGAAGGTGACGCAACTAATGGTAAACTGACGCTGAAGTTCATCTGTACTACTGGTAAACTGCCGGTAC
CTTGGCCGACTCTGGTAACGACGCTGACTTATGGTGTTCAGTGCTTTGCTCGTTATCCGGACCATATGAA
GCAGCATGACTTCTTCAAGTCCGCCATGCCGGAAGGCTATGTGCAGGAACGCACGATTTCCTTTAAGGAT
GACGGCACGTACAAAACGCGTGCGGAAGTGAAATTTGAAGGCGATACCCTGGTAAACCGCATTGAGCTGA
AAGGCATTGACTTTAAAGAAGATGGCAATATCCTGGGCCATAAGCTGGAATACAATTTTAACAGCCACAA
TGTTTACATCACCGCCGATAAACAAAAAAATGGCATTAAAGCGAATTTTAAAATTCGCCACAACGTTGAG
GATGGCAGCGTGCAGCTGGCTGATCACTACCAGCAAAACACTCCAATCGGTGATGGTCCTGTTCTGCTGC
CAGACAATCACTATCTGAGCACGCAAAGCGTTCTGTCTAAAGATCCGAACGAGAAACGCGATCATATGGT
TCTGCTGGAGTTCGTAACCGCAGCGGGCATCACGCATGGTATGGATGAACTGTACAAATGAGCTTCACTA
CGCTAGACGTTTTACAACGTCGTGACTGGG
